Addgene plasmid #122753: pAC10028_pCR8-NpuDnaE(C)_BsaI->ccdbCam<-BsaI
Purpose: Plasmid 28
Depositing lab: Albert Cheng. Publication: Split Selectable Markers. Jillette N, Du M, Cheng AW. bioRxiv 452979 10.1101/452979.
Backbone
  Vector backbone: pCR8GWTOPO
  Vector type: Gateway Donor
Growth in bacteria
  Bacterial resistance: Chloramphenicol and Spectinomycin, 25 & 50 μg/mL
  Growth temperature: 37°C
  Growth strain: ccdB Survival
  Copy number: Unknown
Gene/Insert
  Gene/Insert name: NpuDnaE(C)_BsaI->ccdbCam<-BsaI
  Species: Synthetic
  Cloning method: Ligation Independent Cloning
  Sequencing primers: 5′ M13F; 3′ M13R
Terms and licenses: Academic/Nonprofit Terms; Industry Terms: Not Available to Industry
Depositor comments: Please visit https://www.biorxiv.org/content/10.1101/452979v2 for BioRxiv preprint.
How to cite: pAC10028_pCR8-NpuDnaE(C)_BsaI->ccdbCam<-BsaI was a gift from Albert Cheng (Addgene plasmid # 122753)
