[The description below was written by a language model from this plasmid's Addgene catalogue record and pLannotate feature annotations shown in this document.]
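Description:
pAC10028_pCR8-NpuDnaE(C)_BsaI->ccdbCam<-BsaI is a 4,405 bp Gateway entry-type plasmid (catalogued as "Gateway Donor") built on the pCR8/GW/TOPO backbone. It serves as a cloning intermediate in a toolkit for split selectable markers. It replicates in E. coli from a high-copy ColE1/pUC-type origin. The backbone carries the aadA (SmR) gene for spectinomycin resistance, downstream of an integron Pc promoter fragment. rrnB T1 and T2 terminators lie upstream of the cloning region and insulate it from read-through transcription. Short lacI, lacZα and GmR fragments are also annotated and appear to be non-functional remnants.

The payload sits between attL1 and attL2, so it can be moved into attR-containing destination vectors by an LR reaction. According to the insert name, it comprises the C-terminal half of the Npu DnaE split intein followed by a ccdB/chloramphenicol-resistance stuffer flanked by inward-facing BsaI sites. The feature table does not annotate the intein segment itself, but an unannotated gap between attL1 and the ccdB cassette would accommodate it. The stuffer contains ccdB, a ccdA fragment and cat with its promoter, plus a lac UV5 promoter, all on the reverse strand. Because ccdB is toxic to ordinary strains, the plasmid is maintained in a ccdB-tolerant host under chloramphenicol and spectinomycin selection. Presumably, BsaI (Golden Gate-style) digestion removes the stuffer so that a coding fragment can be fused to the intein half, with ccdB counter-selecting against uncut parental plasmid. In the split-marker context this fragment would likely be the C-terminal portion of a selectable marker, which protein trans-splicing with a matching N-intein partner would reconstitute. The record states the purpose only as "Plasmid 28", and no eukaryotic promoter is present.
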