Features (pLannotate 1.2.2; 16 found; start..end, strand, type, name):
    121..213     +  CDS            lacI (fragment): lac repressor; lacI; The lac repressor binds to the lac operator to inhibit transcription in E. coli. This inhibition can be relieved by adding lactose or isopropyl-β-D-thiogalactopyranoside (IPTG).
    268..295     -  terminator     rrnB T2 terminator: transcription terminator T2 from the E. coli rrnB gene
    427..470     +  terminator     rrnB T1 terminator: Escherichia coli rrnB; transcription terminator T1 from the E. coli rrnB gene
    517..553     -  CDS            lacZα (fragment): LacZα fragment of β-galactosidase; lacZ fragment
    569..668     +  protein_bind   attL1: mutant version of attL; recombination site for the Gateway® LR reaction LR Clonase™
    850..1152    -  CDS            ccdB: CCDB_ECOLI - Also known as G, letB, letD. Experimental evidence at protein level: Swiss-Prot protein existence level 1. Toxic component of a type II toxin-antitoxin (TA) system, functioning in plasmid maintainence. Responsible for the post- segregational killing (PSK) of plasmid-free cells, also referred to as a plasmid addiction system. Half-life of over 2 hours. Cell killing by CcdB is accompanied by filamentation, defects in chromosome and plasmid segregation, defects in cell division, formation of anucleate cells, decreased DNA synthesis and plasmid loss. Interferes with the activity of DN
   1157..1315    -  CDS            ccdA (fragment): CCDA_ECO57 - Also known as H, letA. Experimental evidence at protein level: Swiss-Prot protein existence level 1. Antitoxin component of a type II toxin-antitoxin (TA) system which inhibits the post-segregational killing (PSK) of plasmid-free cells, also referred to as a plasmid addiction system. Binds to and blocks the activity of CcdB; will also remove bound CcdB protein from the CcdB-GyrA complex by forming a CcdA-CcdB complex, a process termed rejuvenation. Functions as a transcriptional corepressor for the ccdAB operon, repression also requires CcdB (By similarity). From Escherichia coli
   1497..2153    -  CDS            cat: CAT_ECOLX - Experimental evidence at protein level: Swiss-Prot protein existence level 1. This enzyme is an effector of chloramphenicol resistance in bacteria. From Escherichia coli. This protein is used as a marker in many commonly used cloning vectors, such as pACYC184.
   2154..2183    -  promoter       cat promoter (fragment): promoter of the E. coli cat gene encoding chloramphenicol acetyltransferase
   2207..2237    -  promoter       lac UV5 promoter: E. coli lac promoter with an "up" mutation
   2284..2383    -  protein_bind   attL2: mutant version of attL; recombination site for the Gateway® LR reaction LR Clonase™
   2401..2419    -  promoter       T7 promoter: promoter for bacteriophage T7 RNA polymerase
   2609..2632    +  promoter       Pc promoter (fragment): intI1 (promoter lies within the coding sequence); class 1 integron promoter
   2808..2864    +  CDS            GmR (fragment): gentamycin acetyltransferase; aacC1; confers resistance to gentamycin
   2871..3662    +  CDS            SmR: aminoglycoside adenylyltransferase (Murphy, 1985); aadA; confers resistance to spectinomycin and streptomycin
   3755..4343    +  rep_origin     ori: high-copy-number ColE1/pMB1/pBR322/pUC origin of replication
>Addgene plasmid #122753 | pAC10028_pCR8-NpuDnaE(C)_BsaI->ccdbCam<-BsaI | depositor full sequence | sequence record 234255 | pAC10028_pCR8-NpuDnaE(C)_BsaI->ccdbCam<-BsaI sequence 4405 bps
CTTTCCTGCGTTATCCCCTGATTCTGTGGATAACCGTATTACCGCCTTTGAGTGAGCTGATACCGCTCGC
CGCAGCCGAACGACCGAGCGCAGCGAGTCAGTGAGCGAGGAAGCGGAAGAGCGCCCAATACGCAAACCGC
CTCTCCCCGCGCGTTGGCCGATTCATTAATGCAGCTGGCACGACAGGTTTCCCGACTGGAAAGCGGGCAG
TGAGCGCAACGCAATTAATACGCGTACCGCTAGCCAGGAAGAGTTTGTAGAAACGCAAAAAGGCCATCCG
TCAGGATGGCCTTCTGCTTAGTTTGATGCCTGGCAGTTTATGGCGGGCGTCCTGCCCGCCACCCTCCGGG
CCGTTGCTTCACAACGATCAAATCCGCTCCCGGCGGATTTGTCCTACTCAGGAGAGCGTTCACCGACAAA
CAACAGATAAAACGAAAGGCCCAGTCTTCCGACTGAGCCTTTCGTTTTATTTGATGCCTGGCAGTTCCCT
ACTCTCGCGTTAACGCTAGCATGGATGTTTTCCCAGTCACGACGTTGTAAAACGACGGCCAGTCTTAAGC
TCGGGCCCCAAATAATGATTTTATTTTGACTGATAGTGACCTGTTCGTTGCAACAAATTGATGAGCAATG
CTTTTTTATAATGCCAACTTTGTACAAAAAAGCAGGCTCCGAATTCACCGGTGCCGCCACCATGATTAAG
ATCGCTACGCGGAAGTACCTGGGGAAACAGAACGTCTACGACATAGGTGTGGAGCGCGATCACAACTTTG
CTCTGAAAAATGGATTTATCGCCAGCAACTGAGACCGTCGACCTGCAGACTGGCTGTGTATAAGGGAGCC
TGACATTTATATTCCCCAGAACATCAGGTTAATGGCGTTTTTGATGTCATTTTCGCGGTGGCTGAGATCA
GCCACTTCTTCCCCGATAACGGAGACCGGCACACTGGCCATATCGGTGGTCATCATGCGCCAGCTTTCAT
CCCCGATATGCACCACCGGGTAAAGTTCACGGGAGACTTTATCTGACAGCAGACGTGCACTGGCCAGGGG
GATCACCATCCGTCGCCCGGGCGTGTCAATAATATCACTCTGTACATCCACAAACAGACGATAACGGCTC
TCTCTTTTATAGGTGTAAACCTTAAACTGCATTTCACCAGCCCCTGTTCTCGTCAGCAAAAGAGCCGTTC
ATTTCAATAAACCGGGCGACCTCAGCCATCCCTTCCTGATTTTCCGCTTTCCAGCGTTCGGCACGCAGAC
GACGGGCTTCATTCTGCATGGTTGTGCTTACCAGACCGGAGATATTGACATCATATATGCCTTGAGCAAC
TGATAGCTGTCGCTGTCAACTGTCACTGTAATACGCTGCTTCATAGCATACCTCTTTTTGACATACTTCG
GGTATACATATCAGTATATATTCTTATACCGCAAAAATCAGCGCGCAAATACGCATACTGTTATCTGGCT
TTTAGTAAGCCGGATCCAGATCTTTACGCCCCGCCCTGCCACTCATCGCAGTACTGTTGTAATTCATTAA
GCATTCTGCCGACATGGAAGCCATCACAAACGGCATGATGAACCTGAATCGCCAGCGGCATCAGCACCTT
GTCGCCTTGCGTATAATATTTGCCCATGGTGAAAACGGGGGCGAAGAAGTTGTCCATATTGGCCACGTTT
AAATCAAAACTGGTGAAACTCACCCAGGGATTGGCTGAGACGAAAAACATATTCTCAATAAACCCTTTAG
GGAAATAGGCCAGGTTTTCACCGTAACACGCCACATCTTGCGAATATATGTGTAGAAACTGCCGGAAATC
GTCGTGGTATTCACTCCAGAGCGATGAAAAGGTTTCAGTTTGCTCATGGAAAACGGTGTAACAAGGGTGA
ACACTATCCCATATCACCAGCTCACCGTCTTTCATTGCCATACGGAATTCCGGATGAGCATTCATCAGGC
GGGCAAGAATGTGAATAAAGGCCGGATAAAACTTGTGCTTATTTTTCTTTACGGTCTTTAAAAAGGCCGT
AATATCCAGCTGAACGGTCTGGTTATAGGTACATTGAGCAACTGACTGAAATGCCTCAAAATGTTCTTTA
CGATGCCATTGGGATATATCAACGGTGGTATATCCAGTGATTTTTTTCTCCATTTTAGCTTCCTTAGCTC
CTGAAAATCTCGACGGATCCTAACTCAAAATCCACACATTATACGAGCCGGAAGCATAAAGTGTAAAGCC
TGGGGTGCCTAATGCGGCCGCGGTCTCATTAATTAAGAATTCGACCCAGCTTTCTTGTACAAAGTTGGCA
TTATAAAAAATAATTGCTCATCAATTTGTTGCAACGAACAGGTCACTATCAGTCAAAATAAAATCATTAT
TTGCCATCCAGCTGATATCCCCTATAGTGAGTCGTATTACATGGTCATAGCTGTTTCCTGGCAGCTCTGG
CCCGTGTCTCAAAATCTCTGATGTTACATTGCACAAGATAAAAATATATCATCATGCCTCCTCTAGACCA
GCCAGGACAGAAATGCCTCGACTTCGCTGCTGCCCAAGGTTGCCGGGTGACGCACACCGTGGAAACGGAT
GAAGGCACGAACCCAGTGGACATAAGCCTGTTCGGTTCGTAAGCTGTAATGCAAGTAGCGTATGCGCTCA
CGCAACTGGTCCAGAACCTTGACCGAACGCAGCGGTGGTAACGGCGCAGTGGCGGTTTTCATGGCTTGTT
ATGACTGTTTTTTTGGGGTACAGTCTATGCCTCGGGCATCCAAGCAGCAAGCGCGTTACGCCGTGGGTCG
ATGTTTGATGTTATGGAGCAGCAACGATGTTACGCAGCAGGGCAGTCGCCCTAAAACAAAGTTAAACATC
ATGAGGGAAGCGGTGATCGCCGAAGTATCGACTCAACTATCAGAGGTAGTTGGCGTCATCGAGCGCCATC
TCGAACCGACGTTGCTGGCCGTACATTTGTACGGCTCCGCAGTGGATGGCGGCCTGAAGCCACACAGTGA
TATTGATTTGCTGGTTACGGTGACCGTAAGGCTTGATGAAACAACGCGGCGAGCTTTGATCAACGACCTT
TTGGAAACTTCGGCTTCCCCTGGAGAGAGCGAGATTCTCCGCGCTGTAGAAGTCACCATTGTTGTGCACG
ACGACATCATTCCGTGGCGTTATCCAGCTAAGCGCGAACTGCAATTTGGAGAATGGCAGCGCAATGACAT
TCTTGCAGGTATCTTCGAGCCAGCCACGATCGACATTGATCTGGCTATCTTGCTGACAAAAGCAAGAGAA
CATAGCGTTGCCTTGGTAGGTCCAGCGGCGGAGGAACTCTTTGATCCGGTTCCTGAACAGGATCTATTTG
AGGCGCTAAATGAAACCTTAACGCTATGGAACTCGCCGCCCGACTGGGCTGGCGATGAGCGAAATGTAGT
GCTTACGTTGTCCCGCATTTGGTACAGCGCAGTAACCGGCAAAATCGCGCCGAAGGATGTCGCTGCCGAC
TGGGCAATGGAGCGCCTGCCGGCCCAGTATCAGCCCGTCATACTTGAAGCTAGACAGGCTTATCTTGGAC
AAGAAGAAGATCGCTTGGCCTCGCGCGCAGATCAGTTGGAAGAATTTGTCCACTACGTGAAAGGCGAGAT
CACCAAGGTAGTCGGCAAATAACCCTCGAGCCACCCATGACCAAAATCCCTTAACGTGAGTTACGCGTCG
TTCCACTGAGCGTCAGACCCCGTAGAAAAGATCAAAGGATCTTCTTGAGATCCTTTTTTTCTGCGCGTAA
TCTGCTGCTTGCAAACAAAAAAACCACCGCTACCAGCGGTGGTTTGTTTGCCGGATCAAGAGCTACCAAC
TCTTTTTCCGAAGGTAACTGGCTTCAGCAGAGCGCAGATACCAAATACTGTCCTTCTAGTGTAGCCGTAG
TTAGGCCACCACTTCAAGAACTCTGTAGCACCGCCTACATACCTCGCTCTGCTAATCCTGTTACCAGTGG
CTGCTGCCAGTGGCGATAAGTCGTGTCTTACCGGGTTGGACTCAAGACGATAGTTACCGGATAAGGCGCA
GCGGTCGGGCTGAACGGGGGGTTCGTGCACACAGCCCAGCTTGGAGCGAACGACCTACACCGAACTGAGA
TACCTACAGCGTGAGCATTGAGAAAGCGCCACGCTTCCCGAAGGGAGAAAGGCGGACAGGTATCCGGTAA
GCGGCAGGGTCGGAACAGGAGAGCGCACGAGGGAGCTTCCAGGGGGAAACGCCTGGTATCTTTATAGTCC
TGTCGGGTTTCGCCACCTCTGACTTGAGCGTCGATTTTTGTGATGCTCGTCAGGGGGGCGGAGCCTATGG
AAAAACGCCAGCAACGCGGCCTTTTTACGGTTCCTGGCCTTTTGCTGGCCTTTTGCTCACATGTT
